Addgene plasmid #60226: AAV:ITR-U6-sgRNA(backbone)-pEFS-Rluc-2A-Cre-WPRE-hGHpA-ITR
Purpose: Expresses Cre recombinase and Renilla luciferase from the EFS promoter and one U6-driven sgRNA. AAV backbone with SapI spacer for sgRNA cloning.
Depositing lab: Feng Zhang. Depositing organization: Broad Institute. Publication: CRISPR-Cas9 Knockin Mice for Genome Editing and Cancer Modeling. Platt RJ, Chen S, Zhou Y, Yim MJ, Swiech L, Kempton HR, Dahlman JE, Parnas O, Eisenhaure TM, Jovanovic M, Graham DB, Jhunjhunwala S, Heidenreich M, Xavier RJ, Langer R, Anderson DG, Hacohen N, Regev A, Feng G, Sharp PA, Zhang F. Cell. 2014 Sep 24. pii: S0092-8674(14)01163-5. doi: 10.1016/j.cell.2014.09.014. PubMed 25263330.
Backbone
  Vector backbone: AAV
  Backbone size w/o insert (bp): 2597
  Total vector size (bp): 6763
  Vector type: Mammalian Expression, Mouse Targeting, AAV, Cre/Lox, CRISPR, Luciferase
Growth in bacteria
  Bacterial resistance: Ampicillin, 100 μg/mL
  Growth temperature: 37°C
  Growth strain: Stbl3
  Copy number: High Copy
Gene/Insert 1
  Gene/Insert name: sgRNA (alt names: single guide RNA; guide RNA; gRNA)
  Insert size (bp): 100
  Promoter: U6
  Cloning method: Restriction Enzyme; 5′ cloning site MluI (not destroyed); 3′ cloning site XbaI (not destroyed)
  Sequencing primers: 5′ GAGGGCCTATTTCCCATGATTC; 3′ GACTACTGCACTTATATACGGTTCTCCC
Gene/Insert 2
  Gene/Insert name: Renilla luciferase (alt name: Rluc)
  Insert size (bp): 933
  Promoter: EFS
  Tag / fusion protein: Rluc-P2A (C terminal on insert)
  Cloning method: Restriction Enzyme; 5′ cloning site BsiWI (not destroyed); 3′ cloning site NheI (not destroyed)
  Sequencing primers: 5′ GGGAAAGTGATGTCGTGTACTGG; 3′ CAGCATTTTCTGCATGTTTTTCTG
Gene/Insert 3
  Gene/Insert name: Cre recombinase (alt name: Cre)
  Insert size (bp): 1047
  Promoter: EFS
  Tag / fusion protein: Cre-HA (C terminal on insert)
  Cloning method: Restriction Enzyme; 5′ cloning site NheI (not destroyed); 3′ cloning site HindIII (not destroyed)
  Sequencing primers: 5′ CCAATGCTATTGTTGAAGGTGCC; 3′ gtatccacatagcgtaaaaggagc
Terms and licenses: Academic/Nonprofit Terms; Industry Terms: Not Available to Industry
Depositor comments: Information for Cas9 mice: JAX Stock#024857 B6.129S-Gt(ROSA)26Sor<tm1(CAG-xstpx-cas9,EGFP)Fezh>/J Strain Common Name: Cre-dependent Cas9 mouse; Rosa26-LSL-Cas9 (http://jaxmice.jax.org/strain/024857.html) JAX Stock#024858 B6;129S(FVB)-Gt(ROSA)26Sor<tm1.1(CAG-cas9,EGFP)Fezh>/J Strain Common Name: constitutively active Cas9 mouse; Rosa26-Cas9 (http://jaxmice.jax.org/strain/024858.html)
How to cite: AAV:ITR-U6-sgRNA(backbone)-pEFS-Rluc-2A-Cre-WPRE-hGHpA-ITR was a gift from Feng Zhang (Addgene plasmid # 60226 ; http://n2t.net/addgene:60226 ; RRID:Addgene_60226)
