[The description below was written by a language model from this plasmid's Addgene catalogue record and pLannotate feature annotations shown in this document.]
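Description:
AAV:ITR-U6-sgRNA(backbone)-pEFS-Rluc-2A-Cre-WPRE-hGHpA-ITR is an adeno-associated virus transfer plasmid of about 6.8 kb, built for combined CRISPR guide delivery and Cre expression in mammalian, particularly mouse, cells. It is maintained in E. coli as a high-copy plasmid through a ColE1/pUC-type origin with ampicillin selection, and it also carries an f1 phage origin. The payload lies between AAV2 inverted terminal repeats, which direct replication and packaging of the intervening DNA into AAV particles. In the sequenced record the left ITR is annotated only as short fragments while the right one is called in full. This may reflect the difficulty of sequencing these hairpin-forming repeats, and ITR instability is also a common reason for using recombination-deficient strains such as the listed Stbl3.

Two expression units sit within the ITRs. The first is a human U6 RNA polymerase III promoter followed by a SapI spacer and the Streptococcus pyogenes Cas9 guide RNA scaffold, so a user-chosen targeting sequence can be cloned in to yield a complete sgRNA. As deposited, this is an empty guide backbone. The second is the short EF-1α core promoter (EFS) driving a single transcript that encodes Renilla luciferase, a P2A self-cleaving peptide and HA-tagged Cre recombinase, giving two separate proteins. A WPRE enhances transcript expression and the human growth hormone polyadenylation signal terminates it.

No Cas9 is encoded. The depositor comments point to Cre-dependent (Rosa26-LSL-Cas9) and constitutive Cas9 knock-in mice, in which Cre from this vector would switch on Cas9 in transduced cells, the sgRNA would direct editing, and luciferase would allow bioluminescent tracking for in vivo genome editing and cancer modelling.
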