Features (pLannotate 1.2.2; 20 found; start..end, strand, type, name):
     12..39      +  repeat_region  AAV2 ITR (fragment): inverted terminal repeat of adeno-associated virus serotype 2 inverted
     68..95      +  repeat_region  AAV2 ITR (fragment): inverted terminal repeat of adeno-associated virus serotype 2 inverted
    145..385     +  promoter       U6 promoter: RNA polymerase III promoter for human U6 snRNA
    412..487     +  misc_RNA       gRNA scaffold: guide RNA scaffold for the Streptococcus pyogenes CRISPR/Cas9 system
    506..522     +  CDS            small t antigen (fragment): SV40 (simian virus 40) small t antigen
    548..759     +  promoter       EF-1α core promoter: core promoter for human elongation factor EF-1α
    773..1705    +  CDS            LUCI_RENRE: Experimental evidence at protein level: Swiss-Prot protein existence level 1. Upon binding the substrate, the enzyme catalyzes an oxygenation, producing a very short-lived hydroperoxide that cyclizes into a dioxetanone structure, which collapses, releasing a CO(2) molecule. The spontaneous breakdown of the dioxetanone releases the energy (about 50 kcal/mole) that is necessary to generate the excited state of the coelenteramide product, which is the singlet form of the monoanion. In vivo the product undergoes the process of nonradiative energy transfer to an accessory protein, a green fluoresce
   1799..2824    +  CDS            cre: RECR_BPP1 - Experimental evidence at protein level: Swiss-Prot protein existence level 1. Catalyzes site-specific recombination between two 34-base- pair LOXP sites. Its role is to maintain the phage genome as a monomeric unit-copy plasmid in the lysogenic state. From Escherichia phage P1 (Bacteriophage P1).
   2825..2853    +  CDS            3xHA (fragment): three tandem HA epitope tags
   2855..2879    +  misc_feature   MCS (fragment): pBluescript multiple cloning site
   2879..3467    +  misc_feature   WPRE: woodchuck hepatitis virus posttranscriptional regulatory element
   3499..3975    +  polyA_signal   hGH poly(A) signal: human growth hormone polyadenylation signal
   4015..4155    +  repeat_region  AAV2 ITR: inverted terminal repeat of adeno-associated virus serotype 2 inverted
   4160..4211    -  misc_feature   bom (fragment): basis of mobility region from pBR322
   4230..4685    +  rep_origin     f1 ori (sequence partly withheld): f1 bacteriophage origin of replication; arrow indicates direction of (+) strand synthesis
   4686..4735    -  misc_feature   bom (fragment): basis of mobility region from pBR322
   4837..4872    -  CDS            rop (fragment): Rop protein, which maintains plasmids at low copy number; rop
   4967..5071    +  promoter       AmpR promoter: bla
   5072..5932    +  CDS            AmpR: β-lactamase; bla; confers resistance to ampicillin, carbenicillin, and related antibiotics
   6103..6691    +  rep_origin     ori: high-copy-number ColE1/pMB1/pBR322/pUC origin of replication
>Addgene plasmid #60226 | AAV:ITR-U6-sgRNA(backbone)-pEFS-Rluc-2A-Cre-WPRE-hGHpA-ITR | addgene full sequence | sequence record 176980 | Addgene NGS Result
CCTGCAGGCAGCTGCGCGCTCGCTCGCTCACTGAGGCCGCCCGGGCGTCGGGCGACCTTTGGTCGCCCGG
CCTCAGTGAGCGAGCGAGCGCGCAGAGAGGGAGTGGCCAACTCCATCACTAGGGGTTCCTGCGGCCGCAC
GCGTGAGGGCCTATTTCCCATGATTCCTTCATATTTGCATATACGATACAAGGCTGTTAGAGAGATAATT
GGAATTAATTTGACTGTAAACACAAAGATATTAGTACAAAATACGTGACGTAGAAAGTAATAATTTCTTG
GGTAGTTTGCAGTTTTAAAATTATGTTTTAAAATGGACTATCATATGCTTACCGTAACTTGAAAGTATTT
CGATTTCTTGGCTTTATATATCTTGTGGAAAGGACGAAACACCGGAAGAGCGAGCTCTTCTGTTTTAGAG
CTAGAAATAGCAAGTTAAAATAAGGCTAGTCCGTTATCAACTTGAAAAAGTGGCACCGAGTCGGTGCTTT
TTTTCTAGAGGTACCAGGTCTTGAAAGGAGTGGGAATTGGCTCCGGTGCCCGTCAGTGGGCAGAGCGCAC
ATCGCCCACAGTCCCCGAGAAGTTGGGGGGAGGGGTCGGCAATTGAACCGGTGCCTAGAGAAGGTGGCGC
GGGGTAAACTGGGAAAGTGATGTCGTGTACTGGCTCCGCCTTTTTCCCGAGGGTGGGGGAGAACCGTATA
TAAGTGCAGTAGTCGCCGTGAACGTTCTTTTTCGCAACGGGTTTGCCGCCAGAACACAGGCGTACGGCCA
CCATGACTTCGAAAGTTTATGATCCAGAACAAAGGAAACGGATGATAACTGGTCCGCAGTGGTGGGCCAG
ATGTAAACAAATGAATGTTCTTGATTCATTTATTAATTATTATGATTCAGAAAAACATGCAGAAAATGCT
GTTATTTTTTTACATGGTAACGCGGCCTCTTCTTATTTATGGCGACATGTTGTGCCACATATTGAGCCAG
TAGCGCGGTGTATTATACCAGACCTTATTGGTATGGGCAAATCAGGCAAATCTGGTAATGGTTCTTATAG
GTTACTTGATCATTACAAATATCTTACTGCATGGTTTGAACTTCTTAATTTACCAAAGAAGATCATTTTT
GTCGGCCATGATTGGGGTGCTTGTTTGGCATTTCATTATAGCTATGAGCATCAAGATAAGATCAAAGCAA
TAGTTCACGCTGAAAGTGTAGTAGATGTGATTGAATCATGGGATGAATGGCCTGATATTGAAGAAGATAT
TGCGTTGATCAAATCTGAAGAAGGAGAAAAAATGGTTTTGGAGAATAACTTCTTCGTGGAAACCATGTTG
CCATCAAAAATCATGAGAAAGTTAGAACCAGAAGAATTTGCAGCATATCTTGAACCATTCAAAGAGAAAG
GTGAAGTTCGTCGTCCAACATTATCATGGCCTCGTGAAATCCCGTTAGTAAAAGGTGGTAAACCTGACGT
TGTACAAATTGTTAGGAATTATAATGCTTATCTACGTGCAAGTGATGATTTACCAAAAATGTTTATTGAA
TCGGACCCAGGATTCTTTTCCAATGCTATTGTTGAAGGTGCCAAGAAGTTTCCTAATACTGAATTTGTCA
AAGTAAAAGGTCTTCATTTTTCGCAAGAAGATGCACCTGATGAAATGGGAAAATATATCAAATCGTTCGT
TGAGCGAGTTCTCAAAAATGAACAAGCTAGCGGAAGCGGAGCCACTAACTTCTCCCTGTTGAAACAAGCA
GGGGATGTCGAAGAGAATCCCGGGCCACCCAAGAAGAAGAGGAAGGTGTCCAATCTCCTGACTGTTCACC
AGAACCTCCCTGCGCTGCCAGTAGATGCCACTAGCGATGAGGTCAGGAAAAATCTCATGGATATGTTTAG
GGATAGACAGGCGTTTTCTGAACACACCTGGAAAATGCTGCTTAGCGTGTGCCGATCCTGGGCAGCCTGG
TGTAAGCTGAACAATCGCAAATGGTTCCCCGCCGAGCCGGAGGACGTGCGCGATTACCTGCTGTATCTCC
AGGCAAGAGGGCTGGCTGTCAAGACTATCCAGCAGCACTTGGGCCAACTGAATATGCTGCATCGACGCAG
CGGGCTCCCCCGGCCTAGCGATTCAAACGCAGTCTCCCTTGTTATGAGGAGAATTAGAAAGGAAAACGTA
GATGCGGGTGAGAGGGCTAAGCAGGCTCTCGCTTTTGAGCGGACTGATTTCGACCAGGTCAGATCCCTGA
TGGAGAACAGCGATCGGTGCCAGGACATCAGGAACCTCGCATTTCTGGGAATTGCATATAACACACTTCT
GCGCATAGCTGAGATCGCCCGGATCAGAGTGAAAGACATCAGTCGAACGGACGGCGGCCGGATGCTTATT
CATATTGGACGCACAAAGACATTGGTCAGCACCGCTGGCGTTGAAAAGGCCTTGTCCCTGGGCGTAACGA
AGCTGGTGGAAAGATGGATCTCAGTGTCCGGCGTGGCTGACGACCCTAATAATTACTTGTTCTGTCGAGT
GAGAAAAAACGGAGTCGCCGCGCCCTCTGCCACCAGCCAATTGAGTACACGGGCCCTTGAAGGGATCTTT
GAGGCAACCCACCGACTCATATACGGAGCCAAGGATGACAGTGGCCAGAGGTATCTCGCCTGGTCAGGTC
ATTCTGCTAGGGTGGGGGCCGCACGAGACATGGCGCGGGCAGGAGTCTCCATACCAGAGATTATGCAAGC
TGGAGGTTGGACAAATGTGAACATCGTTATGAACTATATCCGCAATCTTGACTCTGAAACCGGGGCCATG
GTGAGACTGCTCGAAGATGGTGACTACCCATACGATGTTCCAGATTACGCTTAAGAATTCGATATCAAGC
TTATCGATAATCAACCTCTGGATTACAAAATTTGTGAAAGATTGACTGGTATTCTTAACTATGTTGCTCC
TTTTACGCTATGTGGATACGCTGCTTTAATGCCTTTGTATCATGCTATTGCTTCCCGTATGGCTTTCATT
TTCTCCTCCTTGTATAAATCCTGGTTGCTGTCTCTTTATGAGGAGTTGTGGCCCGTTGTCAGGCAACGTG
GCGTGGTGTGCACTGTGTTTGCTGACGCAACCCCCACTGGTTGGGGCATTGCCACCACCTGTCAGCTCCT
TTCCGGAACTTTCGCTTTCCCCCTCCCTATTGCCACGGCGGAACTCATCGCCGCCTGCCTTGCCCGCTGC
TGGACAGGGGCTCGGCTGTTGGGCACTGACAATTCCGTGGTGTTGTCGGGGAAATCATCGTCCTTTCCTT
GGCTGCTCGCCTATGTTGCCACCTGGATTCTGCGCGGGACGTCCTTCTGCTACGTCCCTTCGGCCCTCAA
TCCAGCGGACCTTCCTTCCCGCGGCCTGCTGCCGGCTCTGCGGCCTCTTCCGCGTCTTCGCCTTCGCCCT
CAGACGAGTCGGATCTCCCTTTGGGCCGCCTCCCCGCATCGATACCGAGCGCTGCTCGAGAGATCTACGG
GTGGCATCCCTGTGACCCCTCCCCAGTGCCTCTCCTGGCCCTGGAAGTTGCCACTCCAGTGCCCACCAGC
CTTGTCCTAATAAAATTAAGTTGCATCATTTTGTCTGACTAGGTGTCCTTCTATAATATTATGGGGTGGA
GGGGGGTGGTATGGAGCAAGGGGCAAGTTGGGAAGACAACCTGTAGGGCCTGCGGGGTCTATTGGGAACC
AAGCTGGAGTGCAGTGGCACAATCTTGGCTCACTGCAATCTCCGCCTCCTGGGTTCAAGCGATTCTCCTG
CCTCAGCCTCCCGAGTTGTTGGGATTCCAGGCATGCATGACCAGGCTCAGCTAATTTTTGTTTTTTTGGT
AGAGACGGGGTTTCACCATATTGGCCAGGCTGGTCTCCAACTCCTAATCTCAGGTGATCTACCCACCTTG
GCCTCCCAAATTGCTGGGATTACAGGCGTGAACCACTGCTCCCTTCCCTGTCCTTCTGATTTTGTAGGTA
ACCACGTGCGGACCGAGCGGCCGCAGGAACCCCTAGTGATGGAGTTGGCCACTCCCTCTCTGCGCGCTCG
CTCGCTCACTGAGGCCGGGCGACCAAAGGTCGCCCGACGCCCGGGCTTTGCCCGGGCGGCCTCAGTGAGC
GAGCGAGCGCGCAGCTGCCTGCAGGGGCGCCTGATGCGGTATTTTCTCCTTACGCATCTGTGCGGTATTT
CACACCGCATA
[95 nt withheld, positions 4212-4306]
T
[46 nt withheld, positions 4308-4353]
C
[141 nt withheld, positions 4355-4495]
CCTTTGACGTTGGAGTCCACGTTCTTT
[37 nt withheld, positions 4523-4559]
ACTCTATCTCGGGCTATTCTTTTGATTTATAAGGGATTTTGCCGATTTCGGTCTATTGGTTAAAAAATGA
GCTGATTTAACAAAAATTTAACGCGAATTTTAACAAAATATTAACGTTTACAATTTTATGGTGCACTCTC
AGTACAATCTGCTCTGATGCCGCATAGTTAAGCCAGCCCCGACACCCGCCAACACCCGCTGACGCGCCCT
GACGGGCTTGTCTGCTCCCGGCATCCGCTTACAGACAAGCTGTGACCGTCTCCGGGAGCTGCATGTGTCA
GAGGTTTTCACCGTCATCACCGAAACGCGCGAGACGAAAGGGCCTCGTGATACGCCTATTTTTATAGGTT
AATGTCATGATAATAATGGTTTCTTAGACGTCAGGTGGCACTTTTCGGGGAAATGTGCGCGGAACCCCTA
TTTGTTTATTTTTCTAAATACATTCAAATATGTATCCGCTCATGAGACAATAACCCTGATAAATGCTTCA
ATAATATTGAAAAAGGAAGAGTATGAGTATTCAACATTTCCGTGTCGCCCTTATTCCCTTTTTTGCGGCA
TTTTGCCTTCCTGTTTTTGCTCACCCAGAAACGCTGGTGAAAGTAAAAGATGCTGAAGATCAGTTGGGTG
CACGAGTGGGTTACATCGAACTGGATCTCAACAGCGGTAAGATCCTTGAGAGTTTTCGCCCCGAAGAACG
TTTTCCAATGATGAGCACTTTTAAAGTTCTGCTATGTGGCGCGGTATTATCCCGTATTGACGCCGGGCAA
GAGCAACTCGGTCGCCGCATACACTATTCTCAGAATGACTTGGTTGAGTACTCACCAGTCACAGAAAAGC
ATCTTACGGATGGCATGACAGTAAGAGAATTATGCAGTGCTGCCATAACCATGAGTGATAACACTGCGGC
CAACTTACTTCTGACAACGATCGGAGGACCGAAGGAGCTAACCGCTTTTTTGCACAACATGGGGGATCAT
GTAACTCGCCTTGATCGTTGGGAACCGGAGCTGAATGAAGCCATACCAAACGACGAGCGTGACACCACGA
TGCCTGTAGCAATGGCAACAACGTTGCGCAAACTATTAACTGGCGAACTACTTACTCTAGCTTCCCGGCA
ACAATTAATAGACTGGATGGAGGCGGATAAAGTTGCAGGACCACTTCTGCGCTCGGCCCTTCCGGCTGGC
TGGTTTATTGCTGATAAATCTGGAGCCGGTGAGCGTGGGTCTCGCGGTATCATTGCAGCACTGGGGCCAG
ATGGTAAGCCCTCCCGTATCGTAGTTATCTACACGACGGGGAGTCAGGCAACTATGGATGAACGAAATAG
ACAGATCGCTGAGATAGGTGCCTCACTGATTAAGCATTGGTAACTGTCAGACCAAGTTTACTCATATATA
CTTTAGATTGATTTAAAACTTCATTTTTAATTTAAAAGGATCTAGGTGAAGATCCTTTTTGATAATCTCA
TGACCAAAATCCCTTAACGTGAGTTTTCGTTCCACTGAGCGTCAGACCCCGTAGAAAAGATCAAAGGATC
TTCTTGAGATCCTTTTTTTCTGCGCGTAATCTGCTGCTTGCAAACAAAAAAACCACCGCTACCAGCGGTG
GTTTGTTTGCCGGATCAAGAGCTACCAACTCTTTTTCCGAAGGTAACTGGCTTCAGCAGAGCGCAGATAC
CAAATACTGTTCTTCTAGTGTAGCCGTAGTTAGGCCACCACTTCAAGAACTCTGTAGCACCGCCTACATA
CCTCGCTCTGCTAATCCTGTTACCAGTGGCTGCTGCCAGTGGCGATAAGTCGTGTCTTACCGGGTTGGAC
TCAAGACGATAGTTACCGGATAAGGCGCAGCGGTCGGGCTGAACGGGGGGTTCGTGCACACAGCCCAGCT
TGGAGCGAACGACCTACACCGAACTGAGATACCTACAGCGTGAGCTATGAGAAAGCGCCACGCTTCCCGA
AGGGAGAAAGGCGGACAGGTATCCGGTAAGCGGCAGGGTCGGAACAGGAGAGCGCACGAGGGAGCTTCCA
GGGGGAAACGCCTGGTATCTTTATAGTCCTGTCGGGTTTCGCCACCTCTGACTTGAGCGTCGATTTTTGT
GATGCTCGTCAGGGGGGCGGAGCCTATGGAAAAACGCCAGCAACGCGGCCTTTTTACGGTTCCTGGCCTT
TTGCTGGCCTTTTGCTCACATGT
