>Addgene plasmid #60226 | AAV:ITR-U6-sgRNA(backbone)-pEFS-Rluc-2A-Cre-WPRE-hGHpA-ITR | addgene partial sequence | sequence record 97401 | Futet-R 5'-CAAAGGCATTAAAGCAGCGT-3'
GTAAAAGGAGCAACATAGTTAAGAATACCAGTCAATCTTTCACAAATTTTGTAATCCAGAGGTTGATTAT
CGATAAGCTTGATATCGAATTCTTAAGCGTAATCTGGAACATCGTATGGGTAGTCACCATCTTCGAGCAG
TCTCACCATGGCCCCGGTTTCAGAGTCAAGATTGCGGATATAGTTCATAACGATGTTCACATTTGTCCAA
CCTCCAGCTTGCATAATCTCTGGTATGGAGACTCCTGCCCGCGCCATGTCTCGTGCGGCCCCCACCCTAG
CAGAATGACCTGACCAGGCGAGATACCTCTGGCCACTGTCATCCTTGGCTCCGTATATGAGTCGGTGGGT
TGCCTCAAAGATCCCTTCAAGGGCCCGTGTACTCAATTGGCTGGTGGCAGAGGGCGCGGCGACTCCGTTT
TTTCTCACTCGACAGAACAAGTAATTATTAGGGTCGTCAGCCACGCCGGACACTGAGATCCATCTTTCCA
CCAGCTTCGTTACGCCCAGGGACAAGGCCTTTTCAACGCCAGCGGTGCTGACCAATGTCTTTGTGCGTCC
AATATGAATAAGCATCCGGCCGCCGTCCGTTCGACTGATGTCTTTCACTCTGATCCGGGCGATCTCAGCT
ATGCGCAGAAGTGTGTTATATGCAATTCCCAGAAATGCGAGGTTCCTGATGTCCTGGCACCGATCGCTGT
TCTCCATCAGGGATCTGACCTGGTCGAAATCAGTCCGCTCAAAAGCGAGAGCCTGCTTAGCCCTCTCACC
CGCATCTACGTTTTCCTTTCTAATTCTCCTCATAACAAGGGAGACTGCGTTTGAATCGCTAGGCCGGGGG
AGCCCGCTGCGTCGATGCAGCATATTCAGTTGGCCCAAGTGCTGCTGGATAGTCTTGACAGCCAGCCCTC
TTGCCTGGAGATACAGCAGGTAATCGCGCACGTCCTCCGGCTCGGCGGG
