>Addgene plasmid #60226 | AAV:ITR-U6-sgRNA(backbone)-pEFS-Rluc-2A-Cre-WPRE-hGHpA-ITR | addgene partial sequence | sequence record 97422 | Rluc-F 5'-ccaggattcttttccaatgc-3'
CAAGAAGTTTCCTAATACTGAATTTGTCAAAGTAAAAGGTCTTCATTTTTCGCAAGAAGATGCACCTGAT
GAAATGGGAAAATATATCAAATCGTTCGTTGAGCGAGTTCTCAAAAATGAACAAGCTAGCGGAAGCGGAG
CCACTAACTTCTCCCTGTTGAAACAAGCAGGGGATGTCGAAGAGAATCCCGGGCCACCCAAGAAGAAGAG
GAAGGTGTCCAATCTCCTGACTGTTCACCAGAACCTCCCTGCGCTGCCAGTAGATGCCACTAGCGATGAG
GTCAGGAAAAATCTCATGGATATGTTTAGGGATAGACAGGCGTTTTCTGAACACACCTGGAAAATGCTGC
TTAGCGTGTGCCGATCCTGGGCAGCCTGGTGTAAGCTGAACAATCGCAAATGGTTCCCCGCCGAGCCGGA
GGACGTGCGCGATTACCTGCTGTATCTCCAGGCAAGAGGGCTGGCTGTCAAGACTATCCAGCAGCACTTG
GGCCAACTGAATATGCTGCATCGACGCAGCGGGCTCCCCCGGCCTAGCGATTCAAACGCAGTCTCCCTTG
TTATGAGGAGAATTAGAAAGGAAAACGTAGATGCGGGTGAGAGGGCTAAGCAGGCTCTCGCTTTTGAGCG
GACTGATTTCGACCAGGTCAGATCCCTGATGGAGAACAGCGATCGGTGCCAGGACATCAGGAACCTCGCA
TTTCTGGGAATTGCATATAACACACTTCTGCGCATAGCTGAGATCGCCCGGATCAGAGTGAAAGACATCA
GTCGAACGGACGGCGGCCGGATGCTTATTCATATTGGACGCACAAAGACATTGGTCAGCACCGCTGGCGT
TGAAAAGGCCTTGTCCCTGGGCGTAACGAAGCTGGTGGAAAGATGGATCTCAGTGTCCGGCGTGGCTGAC
GACCCTAATAATTACTTG
