>Addgene plasmid #60226 | AAV:ITR-U6-sgRNA(backbone)-pEFS-Rluc-2A-Cre-WPRE-hGHpA-ITR | addgene partial sequence | sequence record 98036 | Rluc-R 5'-TTTACATCTGGCCCACCACT-3'
TCCGTTTCCTTTGTTCTGGATCATAAACTTTCGAAGTCATGGTGGCCGTACGCCTGTGTTCTGGCGGCAA
ACCCGTTGCGAAAAAGAACGTTCACGGCGACTACTGCACTTATATACGGTTCTCCCCCACCCTCGGGAAA
AAGGCGGAGCCAGTACACGACATCACTTTCCCAGTTTACCCCGCGCCACCTTCTCTAGGCACCGGTTCAA
TTGCCGACCCCTCCCCCCAACTTCTCGGGGACTGTGGGCGATGTGCGCTCTGCCCACTGACGGGCACCGG
AGCCAATTCCCACTCCTTTCAAGACCTGGTACCTCTAGAAAAAAAGCACCGACTCGGTGCCACTTTTTCA
AGTTGATAACGGACTAGCCTTATTTTAACTTGCTATTTCTAGCTCTAAAACAGAAGAGCTCGCTCTTCCG
GTGTTTCGTCCTTTCCACAAGATATATAAAGCCAAGAAATCGAAATAC
