>Addgene plasmid #60226 | AAV:ITR-U6-sgRNA(backbone)-pEFS-Rluc-2A-Cre-WPRE-hGHpA-ITR | addgene partial sequence | sequence record 98349 | hEF1aprom-F 5'-AACTGGGAAAGTGATGTCGTG-3'
TTTTTCCCGAGGGTGGGGGAGAACCGTATATAAGTGCAGTAGTCGCCGTGAACGTTCTTTTTCGCAACGG
GTTTGCCGCCAGAACACAGGCGTACGGCCACCATGACTTCGAAAGTTTATGATCCAGAACAAAGGAAACG
GATGATAACTGGTCCGCAGTGGTGGGCCAGATGTAAACAAATGAATGTTCTTGATTCATTTATTAATTAT
TATGATTCAGAAAAACATGCAGAAAATGCTGTTATTTTTTTACATGGTAACGCGGCCTCTTCTTATTTAT
GGCGACATGTTGTGCCACATATTGAGCCAGTAGCGCGGTGTATTATACCAGACCTTATTGGTATGGGCAA
ATCAGGCAAATCTGGTAATGGTTCTTATAGGTTACTTGATCATTACAAATATCTTACTGCATGGTTTGAA
CTTCTTAATTTACCAAAGAAGATCATTTTTGTCGGCCATGATTGGGGTGCTTGTTTGGCATTTCATTATA
GCTATGAGCATCAAGATAAGATCAAAGCAATAGTTCACGCTGAAAGTGTAGTAGATGTGATTGAATCATG
GGATGAATGGCCTGATATTGAAGAAGATATTGCGTTGATCAAATCTGAAGAAGGAGAAAAAATGGTTTTG
GAGAATAACTTCTTCGTGGAAACCATGTTGCCATCAAAAATCATGAGAAAGTTAGAACCAGAAGAATTTG
C
